Addgene plasmid #65275: flGalT-SBP-EGFP_puromycin
Purpose: GalT reporter only ( no hook) (RUSH system)
Depositing lab: Franck Perez. Depositing organization: Institut Curie. Publication: Synchronization of secretory protein traffic in populations of cells. Boncompain G, Divoux S, Gareil N, de Forges H, Lescure A, Latreche L, Mercanti V, Jollivet F, Raposo G, Perez F. Nat Methods. 2012 Mar 11;9(5):493-8. doi: 10.1038/nmeth.1928. PubMed 22406856.
Backbone
  Vector backbone: pIRESpuro3
  Backbone manufacturer: Clontech
  Vector type: Mammalian Expression
  Selectable markers: Puromycin
Growth in bacteria
  Bacterial resistance: Ampicillin, 100 μg/mL
  Growth temperature: 37°C
  Growth strain: DH5alpha
  Copy number: High Copy
Gene/Insert
  Gene/Insert name: galactosidase (alt name: BAGALT1)
  Species: H. sapiens (human)
  Promoter: CMV
  Tag / fusion protein: Streptavidin Binding Protein (SBP) (C terminal on insert); EGFP (C terminal on insert)
  Cloning method: Unknown
  Sequencing primers: 5′ CMV Forward; 3′ EGFP-N
Terms and licenses: Academic/Nonprofit Terms; Industry Terms: Not Available to Industry
Depositor comments: luminal tagging
How to cite: flGalT-SBP-EGFP_puromycin was a gift from Franck Perez (Addgene plasmid # 65275 ; http://n2t.net/addgene:65275 ; RRID:Addgene_65275)
