[The description below was written by a language model from this plasmid's Addgene catalogue record and pLannotate feature annotations shown in this document.]
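Description:
flGalT-SBP-EGFP_puromycin is a mammalian expression plasmid built on the pIRESpuro3 backbone, carrying a reporter component of the RUSH (retention using selective hooks) system for synchronizing secretory traffic. It is propagated in E. coli from a high-copy ColE1/pUC-type origin under ampicillin selection (AmpR with its bla promoter). Residual lac promoter/operator and bom fragments are backbone remnants with no evident role in the design.

The payload is driven by the CMV immediate early enhancer and promoter. The catalogue lists the insert as a "galactosidase", but the annotated coding sequence matches human beta-1,4-galactosyltransferase 1 (B4GALT1), consistent with the "flGalT" (apparently full-length GalT) name, a commonly used Golgi marker. It is fused at its C terminus to streptavidin binding protein (SBP) and EGFP. SBP is not annotated in the feature table, but a gap between the B4GALT1 and EGFP coding regions is where it would be expected to sit. The depositor notes that the tagging is luminal. Downstream, a chimeric intron, an EMCV IRES and the puromycin N-acetyltransferase gene, followed by an SV40 polyadenylation signal, place reporter and resistance marker on one bicistronic transcript, so puromycin selection enriches for cells that also express the fusion.

In RUSH, an SBP-tagged reporter is held in a donor compartment by a streptavidin-fused hook and released synchronously on biotin addition. This plasmid encodes the reporter only, with no hook, so it suits use as a non-retained control, for pairing with a separately supplied hook, or for generating stable cell lines showing fluorescent GalT.
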