Features (pLannotate 1.2.2; 20 found; start..end, strand, type, name):
     36..80      -  misc_feature   bom (fragment): basis of mobility region from pBR322
    235..614     +  enhancer       CMV enhancer: human cytomegalovirus immediate early enhancer
    615..818     +  promoter       CMV promoter: human cytomegalovirus (CMV) immediate early promoter
    814..847     +  LTR            5' LTR (truncated) (fragment): truncated 5' long terminal repeat (LTR) from HIV-1
    863..881     +  promoter       T7 promoter: promoter for bacteriophage T7 RNA polymerase
    945..2138    +  CDS            B4GALT1: B4GT1_HUMAN - Also known as GGTB2. Experimental evidence at protein level: Swiss-Prot protein existence level 1. [Processed beta-1,4-galactosyltransferase 1]: The cell surface form functions as a recognition molecule during a variety of cell to cell and cell to matrix interactions, as those occurring during development and egg fertilization, by binding to specific oligosaccharide ligands on opposing cells or in the extracellular matrix. From Homo sapiens (Human).
   2271..2987    +  CDS            EGFP: EGFP is a basic (constitutively fluorescent) green fluorescent protein published in 1996, derived from Aequorea victoria. It is reported to be a rapidly-maturing weak dimer with moderate acid sensitivity.
   3097..3326    +  intron         chimeric intron: chimera between introns from adenovirus and immunoglobulin heavy chain genes
   3510..3972    +  misc_feature   IRES: internal ribosome entry site (IRES) of the encephalomyocarditis virus (EMCV)
   4005..4604    +  CDS            PuroR: puromycin N-acetyltransferase; pac from Streptomyces alboniger; confers resistance to puromycin
   4731..4815    +  CDS            large T antigen (fragment): large T antigen from SV40 (simian virus 40)
   4838..4959    +  polyA_signal   SV40 poly(A) signal: SV40 polyadenylation signal
   4970..5021    +  polyA_signal   SV40 poly(A) signal (fragment): SV40 polyadenylation signal
   5085..5101    -  protein_bind   lac operator: The lac repressor binds to the lac operator to inhibit transcription in E. coli. This inhibition can be relieved by adding lactose or isopropyl-β-D-thiogalactopyranoside (IPTG). lac repressor encoded by lacI
   5109..5139    -  promoter       lac promoter: promoter for the E. coli lac operon
   5154..5175    -  protein_bind   CAP binding site: CAP binding activates transcription in the presence of cAMP. E. coli catabolite activator protein
   5188..5280    -  CDS            lacI (fragment): lac repressor; lacI; The lac repressor binds to the lac operator to inhibit transcription in E. coli. This inhibition can be relieved by adding lactose or isopropyl-β-D-thiogalactopyranoside (IPTG).
   5463..6051    -  rep_origin     ori: high-copy-number ColE1/pMB1/pBR322/pUC origin of replication
   6222..7082    -  CDS            AmpR: β-lactamase; bla; confers resistance to ampicillin, carbenicillin, and related antibiotics
   7083..7187    -  promoter       AmpR promoter: bla
>Addgene plasmid #65275 | flGalT-SBP-EGFP_puromycin | depositor full sequence | sequence record 110483 | Full Sequence
GACGGATCGGGAGATCTCCCGATCCCCTATGGTCGACTCTCAGTACAATCTGCTCTGATGCCGCATAGTT
AAGCCAGTATCTGCTCCCTGCTTGTGTGTTGGAGGTCGCTGAGTAGTGCGCGAGCAAAATTTAAGCTACA
ACAAGGCAAGGCTTGACCGACAATTGCATGAAGAATCTGCTTAGGGTTAGGCGTTTTGCGCTGCTTCGCG
ATGTACGGGCCAGATATACGCGTTGACATTGATTATTGACTAGTTATTAATAGTAATCAATTACGGGGTC
ATTAGTTCATAGCCCATATATGGAGTTCCGCGTTACATAACTTACGGTAAATGGCCCGCCTGGCTGACCG
CCCAACGACCCCCGCCCATTGACGTCAATAATGACGTATGTTCCCATAGTAACGCCAATAGGGACTTTCC
ATTGACGTCAATGGGTGGACTATTTACGGTAAACTGCCCACTTGGCAGTACATCAAGTGTATCATATGCC
AAGTACGCCCCCTATTGACGTCAATGACGGTAAATGGCCCGCCTGGCATTATGCCCAGTACATGACCTTA
TGGGACTTTCCTACTTGGCAGTACATCTACGTATTAGTCATCGCTATTACCATGGTGATGCGGTTTTGGC
AGTACATCAATGGGCGTGGATAGCGGTTTGACTCACGGGGATTTCCAAGTCTCCACCCCATTGACGTCAA
TGGGAGTTTGTTTTGGCACCAAAATCAACGGGACTTTCCAAAATGTCGTAACAACTCCGCCCCATTGACG
CAAATGGGCGGTAGGCGTGTACGGTGGGAGGTCTATATAAGCAGAGCTCTCTGGCTAACTAGAGAACCCA
CTGCTTACTGGCTTATCGAAATTAATACGACTCACTATAGGGAGACCCAAGCTTGGTACCGAGCTCGGAT
CGATATCTGCGGCCTAGCTAGCGGGAGGCGCGCCATGAGGCTTCGGGAGCCGCTCCTGAGCGGCAGCGCC
GCGATGCCAGGCGCGTCCCTACAGCGGGCCTGCCGCCTGCTCGTGGCCGTCTGCGCTCTGCACCTTGGCG
TCACCCTCGTTTACTACCTGGCTGGCCGCGACCTGAGCCGCCTGCCCCAACTGGTCGGAGTCTCCACACC
GCTGCAGGGCGGCTCGAACAGTGCCGCCGCCATCGGGCAGTCCTCCGGGGAGCTCCGGACCGGAGGGGCC
CGGCCGCCGCCTCCTCTAGGCGCCTCCTCCCAGCCGCGCCCGGGTGGCGACTCCAGCCCAGTCGTGGATT
CTGGCCCTGGCCCCGCTAGCAACTTGACCTCGGTCCCAGTGCCCCACACCACCGCACTGTCGCTGCCCGC
CTGCCCTGAGGAGTCCCCGCTGCTTGTGGGCCCCATGCTGATTGAGTTTAACATGCCTGTGGACCTGGAG
CTCGTGGCAAAGCAGAACCCAAATGTGAAGATGGGCGGCCGCTATGCCCCCAGGGACTGCGTCTCTCCTC
ACAAGGTGGCCATCATCATTCCATTCCGCAACCGGCAGGAGCACCTCAAGTACTGGCTATATTATTTGCA
CCCAGTCCTGCAGCGCCAGCAGCTGGACTATGGCATCTATGTTATCAACCAGGCGGGAGACACTATATTC
AATCGTGCTAAGCTCCTCAATGTTGGCTTTCAAGAAGCCTTGAAGGACTATGACTACACCTGCTTTGTGT
TTAGTGACGTGGACCTCATTCCAATGAATGACCATAATGCGTACAGGTGTTTTTCACAGCCACGGCACAT
TTCCGTTGCAATGGATAAGTTTGGATTCAGCCTACCTTATGTTCAGTATTTTGGAGGTGTCTCTGCTCTA
AGTAAACAACAGTTTCTAACCATCAATGGATTTCCTAATAATTATTGGGGCTGGGGAGGAGAAGATGATG
ACATTTTTAACAGATTAGTTTTTAGAGGCATGTCTATATCTCGCCCAAATGCTGTGGTCGGGAGGTGTCG
CATGATCCGCCACTCAAGAGACAAGAAAAATGAACCCAATCCTCAGAGGTTTGACCGAATTGCACACACA
AAGGAGACAATGCTCTCTGATGGTTTGAACTCACTCACCTACCAGGTGCTGGATGTACAGAGATACCCAT
TGTATACCCAAATCACAGTGGACATCGGGACACCGAGCTTGAATTCCATGGACGAGAAGACCACTGGTTG
GCGAGGTGGACACGTTGTTGAAGGACTGGCTGGGGAACTTGAACAACTTCGTGCACGACTGGAGCATCAC
CCACAAGGTCAACGTGAACCACCTGCAGGTATGGTGAGCAAGGGCGAGGAGCTGTTCACCGGGGTGGTGC
CCATCCTGGTCGAGCTGGACGGCGACGTAAACGGCCACAAGTTCAGCGTGTCCGGCGAGGGCGAGGGCGA
TGCCACCTACGGCAAGCTGACCCTGAAGTTCATCTGCACCACCGGCAAGCTGCCCGTGCCCTGGCCCACC
CTCGTGACCACCCTGACCTACGGCGTGCAGTGCTTCAGCCGCTACCCCGACCACATGAAGCAGCACGACT
TCTTCAAGTCCGCCATGCCCGAAGGCTACGTCCAGGAGCGCACCATCTTCTTCAAGGACGACGGCAACTA
CAAGACCCGCGCCGAGGTGAAGTTCGAGGGCGACACCCTGGTGAACCGCATCGAGCTGAAGGGCATCGAC
TTCAAGGAGGACGGCAACATCCTGGGGCACAAGCTGGAGTACAACTACAACAGCCACAACGTCTATATCA
TGGCCGACAAGCAGAAGAACGGCATCAAGGTGAACTTCAAGATCCGCCACAACATCGAGGACGGCAGCGT
GCAGCTCGCCGACCACTACCAGCAGAACACCCCCATCGGCGACGGCCCCGTGCTGCTGCCCGACAACCAC
TACCTGAGCACCCAGTCCGCCCTGAGCAAAGACCCCAACGAGAAGCGCGATCACATGGTCCTGCTGGAGT
TCGTGACCGCCGCCGGGATCACTCTCGGCATGGACGAGCTGTACAAGGGCCGGCCTTAAGGCCTCGAGGG
CCAATTAATTAAGGATCCGCGGCCGCATAGATAACTGATCCAGTGTGCTGGAATTAATTCGCTGTCTGCG
AGGGCCAGCTGTTGGGGTGAGTACTCCCTCTCAAAAGCGGGCATGACTTCTGCGCTAAGATTGTCAGTTT
CCAAAAACGAGGAGGATTTGATATTCACCTGGCCCGCGGTGATGCCTTTGAGGGTGGCCGCGTCCATCTG
GTCAGAAAAGACAATCTTTTTGTTGTCAAGCTTGAGGTGTGGCAGGCTTGAGATCTGGCCATACACTTGA
GTGACAATGACATCCACTTTGCCTTTCTCTCCACAGGTGTCCACTCCCAGGTCCAACTGCAGGTCGAGCA
TGCATCTAGGGCGGCCAATTCCGCCCCTCTCCCCCCCCCCCCTCTCCCTCCCCCCCCCCTAACGTTACTG
GCCGAAGCCGCTTGGAATAAGGCCGGTGTGCGTTTGTCTATATGTGATTTTCCACCATATTGCCGTCTTT
TGGCAATGTGAGGGCCCGGAAACCTGGCCCTGTCTTCTTGACGAGCATTCCTAGGGGTCTTTCCCCTCTC
GCCAAAGGAATGCAAGGTCTGTTGAATGTCGTGAAGGAAGCAGTTCCTCTGGAAGCTTCTTGAAGACAAA
CAACGTCTGTAGCGACCCTTTGCAGGCAGCGGAACCCCCCACCTGGCGACAGGTGCCTCTGCGGCCAAAA
GCCACGTGTATAAGATACACCTGCAAAGGCGGCACAACCCCAGTGCCACGTTGTGAGTTGGATAGTTGTG
GAAAGAGTCAAATGGCTCTCCTCAAGCGTATTCAACAAGGGGCTGAAGGATGCCCAGAAGGTACCCCATT
GTATGGGATCTGATCTGGGGCCTCGGTGCACATGCTTTACATGTGTTTAGTCGAGGTTAAAAAAACGTCT
AGGCCCCCCGAACCACGGGGACGTGGTTTTCCTTTGAAAAACACGATGATAAGCTTGCCACAACCCACAA
GGAGACGACCTTCCATGACCGAGTACAAGCCCACGGTGCGCCTCGCCACCCGCGACGACGTCCCCCGGGC
CGTACGCACCCTCGCCGCCGCGTTCGCCGACTACCCCGCCACGCGCCACACCGTCGACCCGGACCGCCAC
ATCGAGCGGGTCACCGAGCTGCAAGAACTCTTCCTCACGCGCGTCGGGCTCGACATCGGCAAGGTGTGGG
TCGCGGACGACGGCGCCGCGGTGGCGGTCTGGACCACGCCGGAGAGCGTCGAAGCGGGGGCGGTGTTCGC
CGAGATCGGCCCGCGCATGGCCGAGTTGAGCGGTTCCCGGCTGGCCGCGCAGCAACAGATGGAAGGCCTC
CTGGCGCCGCACCGGCCCAAGGAGCCCGCGTGGTTCCTGGCCACCGTCGGCGTCTCGCCCGACCACCAGG
GCAAGGGTCTGGGCAGCGCCGTCGTGCTCCCCGGAGTGGAGGCGGCCGAGCGCGCCGGGGTGCCCGCCTT
CCTGGAGACCTCCGCGCCCCGCAACCTCCCCTTCTACGAGCGGCTCGGCTTCACCGTCACCGCCGACGTC
GAGGTGCCCGAAGGACCGCGCACCTGGTGCATGACCCGCAAGCCCGGTGCCTGACGCCCGCCCCACGACC
CGCAGCGCCCGACCGAAAGGAGCGCACGACCCCATGGCTCCGACCGAAGCCACCCGGGGCGGCCCCGCCG
ACCCCGCACCCGCCCCCGAGGCCCACCGACTCTAGATAACTGATCATAATCAGCCATACCACATTTGTAG
AGGTTTTACTTGCTTTAAAAAACCTCCCACACCTCCCCCTGAACCTGAAACATAAAATGAATGCAATTGT
TGTTGTTAACTTGTTTATTGCAGCTTATAATGGTTACAAATAAAGCAATAGCATCACAAATTTCACAAAT
AAAGCATTTTTTTCACTGCATTCTAGTTGTGGTTTGTCCAAACTCATCAATGTATCTTAACGCGTCGAGT
GCATTCTAGTTGTGGTTTGTCCAAACTCATCAATGTATCTTATCATGTCTGTATACCGTCGACCTCTAGC
TAGAGCTTGGCGTAATCATGGTCATAGCTGTTTCCTGTGTGAAATTGTTATCCGCTCACAATTCCACACA
ACATACGAGCCGGAAGCATAAAGTGTAAAGCCTGGGGTGCCTAATGAGTGAGCTAACTCACATTAATTGC
GTTGCGCTCACTGCCCGCTTTCCAGTCGGGAAACCTGTCGTGCCAGCTGCATTAATGAATCGGCCAACGC
GCGGGGAGAGGCGGTTTGCGTATTGGGCGCTCTTCCGCTTCCTCGCTCACTGACTCGCTGCGCTCGGTCG
TTCGGCTGCGGCGAGCGGTATCAGCTCACTCAAAGGCGGTAATACGGTTATCCACAGAATCAGGGGATAA
CGCAGGAAAGAACATGTGAGCAAAAGGCCAGCAAAAGGCCAGGAACCGTAAAAAGGCCGCGTTGCTGGCG
TTTTTCCATAGGCTCCGCCCCCCTGACGAGCATCACAAAAATCGACGCTCAAGTCAGAGGTGGCGAAACC
CGACAGGACTATAAAGATACCAGGCGTTTCCCCCTGGAAGCTCCCTCGTGCGCTCTCCTGTTCCGACCCT
GCCGCTTACCGGATACCTGTCCGCCTTTCTCCCTTCGGGAAGCGTGGCGCTTTCTCAATGCTCACGCTGT
AGGTATCTCAGTTCGGTGTAGGTCGTTCGCTCCAAGCTGGGCTGTGTGCACGAACCCCCCGTTCAGCCCG
ACCGCTGCGCCTTATCCGGTAACTATCGTCTTGAGTCCAACCCGGTAAGACACGACTTATCGCCACTGGC
AGCAGCCACTGGTAACAGGATTAGCAGAGCGAGGTATGTAGGCGGTGCTACAGAGTTCTTGAAGTGGTGG
CCTAACTACGGCTACACTAGAAGGACAGTATTTGGTATCTGCGCTCTGCTGAAGCCAGTTACCTTCGGAA
AAAGAGTTGGTAGCTCTTGATCCGGCAAACAAACCACCGCTGGTAGCGGTGGTTTTTTTGTTTGCAAGCA
GCAGATTACGCGCAGAAAAAAAGGATCTCAAGAAGATCCTTTGATCTTTTCTACGGGGTCTGACGCTCAG
TGGAACGAAAACTCACGTTAAGGGATTTTGGTCATGAGATTATCAAAAAGGATCTTCACCTAGATCCTTT
TAAATTAAAAATGAAGTTTTAAATCAATCTAAAGTATATATGAGTAAACTTGGTCTGACAGTTACCAATG
CTTAATCAGTGAGGCACCTATCTCAGCGATCTGTCTATTTCGTTCATCCATAGTTGCCTGACTCCCCGTC
GTGTAGATAACTACGATACGGGAGGGCTTACCATCTGGCCCCAGTGCTGCAATGATACCGCGAGACCCAC
GCTCACCGGCTCCAGATTTATCAGCAATAAACCAGCCAGCCGGAAGGGCCGAGCGCAGAAGTGGTCCTGC
AACTTTATCCGCCTCCATCCAGTCTATTAATTGTTGCCGGGAAGCTAGAGTAAGTAGTTCGCCAGTTAAT
AGTTTGCGCAACGTTGTTGCCATTGCTACAGGCATCGTGGTGTCACGCTCGTCGTTTGGTATGGCTTCAT
TCAGCTCCGGTTCCCAACGATCAAGGCGAGTTACATGATCCCCCATGTTGTGCAAAAAAGCGGTTAGCTC
CTTCGGTCCTCCGATCGTTGTCAGAAGTAAGTTGGCCGCAGTGTTATCACTCATGGTTATGGCAGCACTG
CATAATTCTCTTACTGTCATGCCATCCGTAAGATGCTTTTCTGTGACTGGTGAGTACTCAACCAAGTCAT
TCTGAGAATAGTGTATGCGGCGACCGAGTTGCTCTTGCCCGGCGTCAATACGGGATAATACCGCGCCACA
TAGCAGAACTTTAAAAGTGCTCATCATTGGAAAACGTTCTTCGGGGCGAAAACTCTCAAGGATCTTACCG
CTGTTGAGATCCAGTTCGATGTAACCCACTCGTGCACCCAACTGATCTTCAGCATCTTTTACTTTCACCA
GCGTTTCTGGGTGAGCAAAAACAGGAAGGCAAAATGCCGCAAAAAAGGGAATAAGGGCGACACGGAAATG
TTGAATACTCATACTCTTCCTTTTTCAATATTATTGAAGCATTTATCAGGGTTATTGTCTCATGAGCGGA
TACATATTTGAATGTATTTAGAAAAATAAACAAATAGGGGTTCCGCGCACATTTCCCCGAAAAGTGCCAC
CTGACGTC
