>Addgene plasmid #65275 | flGalT-SBP-EGFP_puromycin | addgene partial sequence | sequence record 115717 | CMV-F 5'-CGCAAATGGGCGGTAGGCGTG-3'
ACTGCTTACTGGCTTATCGAAATTAATACGACTCACTATAGGGAGACCCAAGCTTGGTACCGAGCTCGGA
TCGATATCTGCGGCCTAGCTAGCGGGAGGCGCGCCATGAGGCTTCGGGAGCCGCTCCTGAGCGGCAGCGC
CGCGATGCCAGGCGCGTCCCTACAGCGGGCCTGCCGCCTGCTCGTGGCCGTCTGCGCTCTGCACCTTGGC
GTCACCCTCGTTTACTACCTGGCTGGCCGCGACCTGAGCCGCCTGCCCCAACTGGTCGGAGTCTCCACAC
CGCTGCAGGGCGGCTCGAACAGTGCCGCCGCCATCGGGCAGTCCTCCGGGGAGCTCCGGACCGGAGGGGC
CCGGCCGCCGCCTCCTCTAGGCGCCTCCTCCCAGCCGCGCCCGGGTGGCGACTCCAGCCCAGTCGTGGAT
TCTGGCCCTGGCCCCGCTAGCAACTTGACCTCGGTCCCAGTGCCCCACACCACCGCACTGTCGCTGCCCG
CCTGCCCTGAGGAGTCCCCGCTGCTTGTGGGCCCCATGCTGATTGAGTTTAACATGCCTGTGGACCTGGA
GCTCGTGGCAAAGCAGAACCCAAATGTGAAGATGGGCGGCCGCTATGCCCCCAGGGACTGCGTCTCTCCT
CACAAGGTGGCCATCATCATTCCATTCCGCAACCGGCAGGAGCACCTCAAGTACTGGCTATATTATTTGC
ACCCAGTCCTGCAGCGCCAGCAGCTGGACTATGGCATCTATGTTATCAACCA
