>Addgene plasmid #65275 | flGalT-SBP-EGFP_puromycin | addgene partial sequence | sequence record 115719 | EGFP-N 5'-CGTCGCCGTCCAGCTCGACCAG-3'
TACCTGCAGGTGGTTCACGTTGACCTTGTGGGTGATGCTCCAGTCGTGCACGAAGTTGTTCAAGTTCCCC
AGCCAGTCCTTCAACAACGTGTCCACCTCGCCAACCAGTGGTCTTCTCGTCCATGGAATTCAAGCTCGGT
GTCCCGATGTCCACTGTGATTTGGGTATACAATGGGTATCTCTGTACATCCAGCACCTGGTAGGTGAGTG
AGTTCAAACCATCAGAGAGCATTGTCTCCTTTGTGTGTGCAATTCGGTCAAACCTCTGAGGATTGGGTTC
ATTTTTCTTGTCTCTTGAGTGGCGGATCATGCGACACCTCCCGACCACAGCATTTGGGCGAGATATAGAC
ATGCCTCTAAAAACTAATCTGTTAAAAATGTCATCATCTTCTCCTCCCCAGCCCCAATAATTATTAGGAA
ATCCATTGATGGTTAGAAACTGTTGTTTACTTAGAGCAGAGACACCTCCAAAATACTGAACATAAGGTAG
GCTGAATCCAAACTTATCCATTGCAACGGAAATGTGCCGTGGCTGTGAAAAACACCTGTACGCATTATGG
TCATTCATTGGAATGAGGTCCACGTCACTAAACACAAAGCAGGTGTAGTCATAGTCCTTCAAGGCTTCTT
GAAAGCCAACATTGAGGAGCTTAGCACGATTGAATATAGTGTCTCCCGCCTGGTTGATAACATAGATGCC
ATAGTCCAGCTGCTGGCGCTGCAGGACTGGGTGCAAATAATATAGCCAGTACTTGAGGTGCTCCTGCCGG
TTGCGGAATGGAATGATGATGGCCACCTTGTGAGGAGAGACGCAGTCCCT
