>Addgene plasmid #65275 | flGalT-SBP-EGFP_puromycin | addgene partial sequence | sequence record 116649 | synth-int-R 5'-ggagtactcaccccaacagc-3'
AGCACACTGGATCAGTTATCTATGCGGCCGCGGATCCTTAATTAATTGGCCCTCGAGGCCTTAAGGCCGG
CCCTTGTACAGCTCGTCCATGCCGAGAGTGATCCCGGCGGCGGTCACGAACTCCAGCAGGACCATGTGAT
CGCGCTTCTCGTTGGGGTCTTTGCTCAGGGCGGACTGGGTGCTCAGGTAGTGGTTGTCGGGCAGCAGCAC
GGGGCCGTCGCCGATGGGGGTGTTCTGCTGGTAGTGGTCGGCGAGCTGCACGCTGCCGTCCTCGATGTTG
TGGCGGATCTTGAAGTTCACCTTGATGCCGTTCTTCTGCTTGTCGGCCATGATATAGACGTTGTGGCTGT
TGTAGTTGTACTCCAGCTTGTGCCCCAGGATGTTGCCGTCCTCCTTGAAGTCGATGCCCTTCAGCTCGAT
GCGGTTCACCAGGGTGTCGCCCTCGAACTTCACCTCGGCGCGGGTCTTGTAGTTGCCGTCGTCCTTGAAG
AAGATGGTGCGCTCCTGGACGTAGCCTTCGGGCATGGCGGACTTGAAGAAGTCGTGCTGCTTCATGTGGT
CGGGGTAGCGGCTGAAGCACTGCACGCCGTAGGTCAGGGTGGTCACGAGGGTGGGCCAGGGCACGGGCAG
CTTGCCGGTGGTGCAGATGAACTTCAGGGTCAGCTTGCCGTAGGTGGCATCGCCCTCGCCCTCGCCGGAC
ACGCTGAACTTGTGGCCGTTTACGTCGCCGTCCAGCTCGACCAGGATGGGCACCA
